>Addgene plasmid #109643 | actc1b-mKate2-rab42b | depositor full sequence | sequence record 206580 | Full Sequence
CCACCTAAATTGTAAGCGTTAATATTTTGTTAAAATTCGCGTTAAATTTTTGTTAAATCAGCTCATTTTT
TAACCAATAGGCCGAAATCGGCAAAATCCCTTATAAATCAAAAGAATAGACCGAGATAGGGT
[37 nt withheld, positions 133-169]
AAAGAACGTGGACTCCAACGTCAAAGG
[32 nt withheld, positions 197-228]
GCTGGCTAAGAACTCATCAGCCTCCCCGGTCCATCTACCCACGTACCAATGCACCAATTGGCCACAATGA
CGGCTACTACATGGTGCCATTCCTTCCTCTTTATAGGAATGGAGACTACCTCCTGTCCAACAAGGCTCTT
GGATACGAGTACGCCTACCTGTTGGACCCAGGTCATTGCACAACACCAGAAATGCCCTCTGATCTGCAAA
AGACGTGAATATCTGTTCAGACACCCATATCCACTCTGTTCCACACAGGTCAGAGGTTTGTCCAGGAGTT
CTTGACAGAGGTGTAAAAAGTACTCAAAAATTTTACTCAAGTGAAAGTACAAGTACTTAGGGAAAATTTT
ACTCAATTAAAAGTAAAAGTATCTGGCTAGAATCTTACTTGAGTAAAAGTAAAAAAGTACTCCATTAAAA
TTGTACTTGAGTATTAAGGAAGTAAAAGTAAAAGCAAGAAAGAAAACTAGAGATTCTTGTTTAAGCTTTT
AATCTCAAAAAACATTAAATGAAATGCATACAAGGTTTTATCCTGCTTTAGAACTGTTTGTATTTAATTA
TCAAACTATAAGACAGACAATCTAATGCCAGTACACGCTACTCAAAGTTGTAAAACCTCAGATTTAACTT
CAGTAGAAGCTGATTCTCAAAATTGTTAGTGTCAAGCCTAGCTCTTTTGGGGCTGAAAAGCAATCCTGCA
GTGCTGAAAAGCCTCTCACAGGCAGCCGATGCGGGAAGAGGTGTATTAGTCTTGATAGAGAGGCTGCAAA
TAGCAGGAAACGTGAGCAGAGACTCCCTGGTGTCTGAAACACAGGCCAGATGGGCCCTCGAGCAGGAAAC
AGCTATGACCATGATTACGCCAAGCTATCAACTTTGTATAGAAAAGTTGGCACGCGCAGATTCCGTGTGG
GCCTGGTAATATCTTACCATTTTAAGCTATTTTAAGATTAGGGAAAAAAATTAAATAAAACTACTTTAAA
ATTACTTTCCTTAAAAAGCAACATATTTATTTAGTTTTTGTTTAACTGGCTCAAGATTGTAATATTTTAC
TTTTACATGTTTTTTTTAAGTACCTAAATGTGTTCAAAAGTAAAGTATGTTATTGTTTTTTTTTTTTTAA
TGTTAGCTAAGCTTTAAATTGTAATATATTACTTTTAAAAGTGACTTTTTAAAAATGTAAATAAAAAAGT
AACTATAAATGTGTAATGCATGTTATTTCTGTGGGTTTTTTAATTTTCATCTCAACTGGGCTTACAATTT
TAACATAATAAAAATCAAATCAAATCAAATCAGGCCCTTATTTGTCACATACACTCTTGTATACTGAAAT
AAACTAAATGTTGAGAAAAATTTAAATACACCAAAATAACGCATACCTTTTTTGTAATTACCTAAGTAAA
ACATTTAGTTCCTTTTTTAAGTGACTCAAGATTGTAATCTATTAATTGTAAAAGATAAAACTAGTGATCA
ATCTGACGTGCTTCTATGCAGCCTGTGAGATTAATTGTGATGTTTAATTATTAAACAATTTAAATGGATC
AAACATTTCACATGTGCTTATTGTGTCCAACAAAACCAGCAGAAGCACTTAAAAATATTGCATGACAACA
TGAGTTTTTAATGTAAATTATATATACTTCCTAAACGAAGTTAATCATATTTTCTAAAATAATAATGTCA
TTGAAATATTTAAATAAATGATAANCTTTAGTTGATTCAACATAAAATTGAAAGCAATAAGGACTTTTTT
TTTTTTACAGCGGTGAAGCAAAAGCNTGNAAATAATCATATAAATATAATAAATAAATAAATAAAATAAT
GGTTCTTGGTGCAAATATGAACACTTTAAATAAATATAGAATAAATATGATCAATAAGTCATAACGACGT
GTTTTATGTTGATTATAATTTAAACATGTTTCTAACGCAAGTTTTAAAAACTGTTTTAAAGTATTATTTT
AAGTTATAAGATCAATTTGACTCAACATTTTGTAGTGAAAATATGTTGTGTAAAATTAATATAATATACA
CTATAAAAATGCAAGGTTCCACACAATTCATTCATGTTGTCCCAACACAAATCGATTAAGTTAACAAATA
TATGTGGATTGAACATAAAAAATTAAGTTGTCCCAATGAAATCTCAAGAATTGTGTTGTTTCAGCTCATT
TTAAATAAGTAGTTTTAACAAGTAAAAAATAACATATTTTTGAGTGTGTATATATATATATTTATATATT
ACAAAATATAATAATATAAAATGTAAAAGATATAAACCATGCTACATATATTTAAGAGCTATTTTGCACA
TTACTTTTTTGCAAGCCATTTGAGTGTTTTTTTACAAATATATATTAGCTAAATATACAATATCTTAAAT
ATACAATTAATCAGACATGCAAAAAATGCATTTAACCTACATAAAAATACATGATCAACATATGTTTTAT
GCTGATTACAACTAAATCAAACGTAATGAAATTAATTTATAAAAGCGATTTAAATATGTCAATATTTTAA
GTTAAAATCACTTGAAACCTACTATAAATGAACTTAAATTTAAAAAATCTCCTTTAATTCCAATGCAGCA
CTGTTGTTTTTTCAGCTGAGGACCCCCGGTGCAGATGGTTGGCCCCCGGCCCGCTATTCTAAGGAAGCCT
TTCTTAATTTTAGGGCGGCGCTGCATGCGCTCAGATCAGATTCACGGGTGGAGAGGGTTATTTTCTCTTT
TTTATTTTTTCTTGCCTGCTCATATTTGGGCCTGTGTGAACCCCAGGCTCCGCCTCGGCCCCCAGGAGCC
GCTCTTATTTAAAGGGGATCCTCGCCTTCAGTCTTCGTCCCAGTGGAAGCATCAGTCTTGTGATAACAAC
TTGGTGAGTCCTACAGACCAGCGCTCGACTCTAGGCTTTAAATGCATTGATTTCTCTGGATTAGCTACCG
GGAGAGTTTTAACTTTGCTTATTAGTCTTGTGCTTGAACTGCTAGGTTTAAAGAGGGTTTTCTCTAATGC
ATGCATGAAGCGACAGCTGAAAACCAGAAATAGAGCGTTTGTCCTCCTGTTAAACTCTAGCCTTTCTTTG
GCATTTGTCAGTCCGAGTCTTCAGCTGCCGGCAGGAGATTGGGTTTCAGTAACACTTGCTGAGCACAAAC
TACACGTGCTTCCTTCAGATTTAATTCATTATTAATCATTCTAGATTTAAATGATCTTCTTACTCATTGC
TGATTATTTTAGCCTTGCGGAGCAGATTAAATGAGCACGTGTTTATTAAGATTGATTTAAATATAATTAA
TATTTCACCACTGTAGTTTTAAAATTGCCTTCTAAGTCATGGTTGATTTTTAATAGGTATCGGCTCTAAT
TAGATTACTATTTTGGTTTTTAAATGTTATTTCTATTTCATTTGTAGGCTCGTTTTTAATGTGATTTTAT
TAGATTCTAGTTTTAAAATCATCTTTTAGCCTTACTGAGCAGACTGAATGAACATGTTTCATTAAGATTA
ACTTCATTATAGTTAATTATTTAATCATTCTAGTGGATTATAAATCAGCTCTATTTAAATTGATTGTCGT
GTTTATTTCTATTTGATTTTTGATTATTTTTTAAGGTCGTTTTTATGTGATTTTTCCCCGATTCTAATTT
TAAACTAATTGTTTGATTTTTATATGATTCGACTCTTTTTAAATGAATTGTTTTGCTTTTTTTATTGAGC
ATATATATATATTATACAATTTCAATCAACAATTGTTGTGCTTTTTAAATGTTGTTTCTATTTCATTTCT
AGGGTCGATTTTATTCGATTCTAGTTTTAAAATCGTGATTTCTAACTCCTAACCTTACTGAGCAGACTGA
ATGAACATGTTTCATCAAGATTAACTTCATTATAGTTAATTATTGAATCGGGCTAGTGGTTTATAAATCA
GCTCTATTATAAATTAATTGTCATCATTATTTCTATTTAATTTTTATTATTTTTTTAGGATTATTTTTAA
GGGATTTTTTTCACGTTCTAGTTTTAAACTCAATGCTCATTACTGCTCACCCTTGCTGAGCAGTCTTTCG
TTAAGATTAAATTAATTAATAACCCATTCTAGTTTTAAAACAGTGTCTTAAGGCATAGCTGATATTTTAC
AAGTTTACTATTTAATATATCTCCATTTCTTTTTTTAGGGTCGATTTCATCTGATTTGATTAATTTTTAT
TATCTTCACTAAGCTTTTTGTTCTAGGTTTTATTCTCAGTATTATTACTGTTATATTTGAACTGAATTTC
TCCTCATAGTTTATTCATTTTATTTATTTATTTTTTGTTTATTCGCTATTTTGTATTTTAGTTTTTAATT
AGAAATTTTATTAGAATCGTTTTGAACTAGTTTTTATGCACTCTAACATTAATATTAAATCATAACTATT
ATTTTTATTATAATTTATTTGTGTTTATCTTTTTGTGTAGCTTTCATGTGTTTTTATTTTAGTTTTATTA
TGTTTGCATTGAATTTTTTGGACTAGTTTATATAACGATATACAGAAAAGCCATGACAACAAATGTTTTT
ATAATACCTATTAAGTATAAGCTAATCAGATTTCCACTATTCTGTTCAAAGTTAACATTATTAGCCATTC
TGATGGATCATTTGACATTTGTCATATGTCTTTATGAACACTGCTCTTTCAGATGCCACTTTTAAAGCTG
TTTTTTACAGTAAATGAACGTTTATTATTATGACATTATTTCCTAAGGCCTCTAGAGTACAGCAGGATGT
GGCGTGTGCATTACTGTGTAATTATGCTGACTGTAAATGTGCATTTATAGACTGTCAGCATGTCTGACTG
TGCGCTGTTGTGATTTGTCCTGCACAGACCAAGGCAAGTTTGTACAAAAAAGCAGGCTGCCACCATGGTG
AGCGAGCTGATTAAGGAGAACATGCACATGAAGCTGTACATGGAGGGCACCGTGAACAACCACCACTTCA
AGTGCACATCCGAGGGCGAAGGCAAGCCCTACGAGGGCACCCAGACCATGAGAATCAAGGCGGTCGAGGG
CGGCCCTCTCCCCTTCGCCTTCGACATCCTGGCTACCAGCTTCATGTACGGCAGCAAAACCTTCATCAAC
CACACCCAGGGCATCCCCGACTTCTTTAAGCAGTCCTTCCCCGAGGGCTTCACATGGGAGAGAGTCACCA
CATACGAAGACGGGGGCGTGCTGACCGCTACCCAGGACACCAGCCTCCAGGACGGCTGCCTCATCTACAA
CGTCAAGATCAGAGGGGTGAACTTCCCATCCAACGGCCCTGTGATGCAGAAGAAAACACTCGGCTGGGAG
GCCTCCACCGAGACCCTGTACCCCGCTGACGGCGGCCTGGAAGGCAGAGCCGACATGGCCCTGAAGCTCG
TGGGCGGGGGCCACCTGATCTGCAACTTGAAGACCACATACAGATCCAAGAAACCCGCTAAGAACCTCAA
GATGCCCGGCGTCTACTATGTGGACAGAAGACTGGAAAGAATCAAGGAGGCCGACAAAGAGACCTACGTC
GAGCAGCACGAGGTGGCTGTGGCCAGATACTGCGACCTCCCTAGCAAACTGGGGCACAGAGACCCAGCTT
TCTTGTACAAAGTGGTGGATCTCACATTGTGGCAGTACCAGTTTCGGATCATCATGCTTGGAGACTCTAC
AGTTGGAAAGTCGTCCATGTTAAAGCGCTACACTGAGGACTTGTTTCTGGAATGCATCAATCAGACTGTC
GGAGTGGACTTCTATGTACACTTCCTAGAGGTGGAACCTGGGGTGAGGGTTAAACTGCAGTTTTGGGACA
CAGCTGGTCAAGAGAGGTTTAGGTCTGTGACTCGATCCTACTACCGTAACTCTGTTGGAGGTCTCCTGGT
GTTCGATCTGGGCAATCGCAAATCTTTTGAAAATGTGCGGGAATGGTACGCCGAAGTGTGTGAACGTGTG
CATCCCTACACTGTGCTCTTCGTCCTGGTAGGACACAAGAGCGACCGCGTCAAAGGTGGAGAAAGAGCCG
TGGACCGAACTGAAGCAGAAAAGTTGGCGAGCCAGCTGGGAGCCCCTTACATCGAGGCCTCGGCCAAAAC
GGGTCACAATGTGAAAGAAGCCTTCGACCTCTTGACCCGGCGGATTTATCAGGGCTTAAAAAGTGGTGAG
ATCCAGTTGCGCGAAGGGTGGGATGGCGTCAAAAGCTCAGCGCCTACAGCCCAAACCCTCCAGAAGTTAC
AAAACACTGAATCTGCTGAGAAAAAGAGCTGTAACTGTTAACTATTACAACACGTGGCCAACTTTATTAT
ACATAGTTGATAATTCACTGGCCGTCGTTTTACGGTACCATCGATGATGATCCAGACATGATAAGATACA
TTGATGAGTTTGGACAAACCACAACTAGAATGCAGTGAAAAAAATGCTTTATTTGTGAAATTTGTGATGC
TATTGCTTTATTTGTAACCATTATAAGCTGCAATAAACAAGTTAACAACAACAATTGCATTCATTTTATG
TTTCAGGTTCAGGGGGAGGTGTGGGAGGTTTTTTAAAGCAAGTAAAACCTCTACAAATGTGGTATGGCTG
ATTATGATCCTCTAGATCAGATCTGCGAAGATACGGCCACGGGTGCTCTTGATCCTGTGGCTGATTTTGG
ACTGTGCTGCTCGCAGCTGCTGATGAATCACATACTTCCTCCATTTTCTTCCACTGATTGACTGTTATAA
TTTCCCTAATTTCCAGGTCAAGGTGCTGTGCATTGTGGTAATAGATGTGACATGACGTCACTTCCAAAGG
ACCAATGAACATGTCTGACCAATTTCATATAATGTGAAAACGATTTTCATAGGCAGAATAAATAACATTT
AAATTAAACTGGGCATCAGCGCAATTCAATTGGTTTGGTAATAGCAAGGGAAAATAGAATGAAGTGATCT
CCAAAAAATAAGTACTTTTTGACTGTAAATAAAATTGTAAGGAGTAAAAAGTACTTTTTTTTCTAAAAAA
ATGTAATTAAGTAAAAGTAAAAGTATTGATTTTTAATTGTACTCAAGTAAAGTAAAAATCCCCAAAAATA
ATACTTAAGTACAGTAATCAAGTAAAATTACTCAAGTACTTTACACCTCTGGTTCTTGACCCCCTACCTT
CAGCAAGCCCAGCAGATCCACTAGTTCTAGAGCGGCCGCCACCGCGGTGGAGCTCCAGCTTTTGTTCCCT
TTAGTGAGGGTTAATTGCGCGCTTGGCGTAATCATGGTCATAGCTGTTTCCTGTGTGAAATTGTTATCCG
CTCACAATTCCACACAACATACGAGCCGGAAGCATAAAGTGTAAAGCCTGGGGTGCCTAATGAGTGAGCT
AACTCACATTAATTGCGTTGCGCTCACTGCCCGCTTTCCAGTCGGGAAACCTGTCGTGCCAGCTGCATTA
ATGAATCGGCCAACGCGCGGGGAGAGGCGGTTTGCGTATTGGGCGCTCTTCCGCTTCCTCGCTCACTGAC
TCGCTGCGCTCGGTCGTTCGGCTGCGGCGAGCGGTATCAGCTCACTCAAAGGCGGTAATACGGTTATCCA
CAGAATCAGGGGATAACGCAGGAAAGAACATGTGAGCAAAAGGCCAGCAAAAGGCCAGGAACCGTAAAAA
GGCCGCGTTGCTGGCGTTTTTCCATAGGCTCCGCCCCCCTGACGAGCATCACAAAAATCGACGCTCAAGT
CAGAGGTGGCGAAACCCGACAGGACTATAAAGATACCAGGCGTTTCCCCCTGGAAGCTCCCTCGTGCGCT
CTCCTGTTCCGACCCTGCCGCTTACCGGATACCTGTCCGCCTTTCTCCCTTCGGGAAGCGTGGCGCTTTC
TCATAGCTCACGCTGTAGGTATCTCAGTTCGGTGTAGGTCGTTCGCTCCAAGCTGGGCTGTGTGCACGAA
CCCCCCGTTCAGCCCGACCGCTGCGCCTTATCCGGTAACTATCGTCTTGAGTCCAACCCGGTAAGACACG
ACTTATCGCCACTGGCAGCAGCCACTGGTAACAGGATTAGCAGAGCGAGGTATGTAGGCGGTGCTACAGA
GTTCTTGAAGTGGTGGCCTAACTACGGCTACACTAGAAGGACAGTATTTGGTATCTGCGCTCTGCTGAAG
CCAGTTACCTTCGGAAAAAGAGTTGGTAGCTCTTGATCCGGCAAACAAACCACCGCTGGTAGCGGTGGTT
TTTTTGTTTGCAAGCAGCAGATTACGCGCAGAAAAAAAGGATCTCAAGAAGATCCTTTGATCTTTTCTAC
GGGGTCTGACGCTCAGTGGAACGAAAACTCACGTTAAGGGATTTTGGTCATGAGATTATCAAAAAGGATC
TTCACCTAGATCCTTTTAAATTAAAAATGAAGTTTTAAATCAATCTAAAGTATATATGAGTAAACTTGGT
CTGACAGTTACCAATGCTTAATCAGTGAGGCACCTATCTCAGCGATCTGTCTATTTCGTTCATCCATAGT
TGCCTGACTCCCCGTCGTGTAGATAACTACGATACGGGAGGGCTTACCATCTGGCCCCAGTGCTGCAATG
ATACCGCGAGACCCACGCTCACCGGCTCCAGATTTATCAGCAATAAACCAGCCAGCCGGAAGGGCCGAGC
GCAGAAGTGGTCCTGCAACTTTATCCGCCTCCATCCAGTCTATTAATTGTTGCCGGGAAGCTAGAGTAAG
TAGTTCGCCAGTTAATAGTTTGCGCAACGTTGTTGCCATTGCTACAGGCATCGTGGTGTCACGCTCGTCG
TTTGGTATGGCTTCATTCAGCTCCGGTTCCCAACGATCAAGGCGAGTTACATGATCCCCCATGTTGTGCA
AAAAAGCGGTTAGCTCCTTCGGTCCTCCGATCGTTGTCAGAAGTAAGTTGGCCGCAGTGTTATCACTCAT
GGTTATGGCAGCACTGCATAATTCTCTTACTGTCATGCCATCCGTAAGATGCTTTTCTGTGACTGGTGAG
TACTCAACCAAGTCATTCTGAGAATAGTGTATGCGGCGACCGAGTTGCTCTTGCCCGGCGTCAATACGGG
ATAATACCGCGCCACATAGCAGAACTTTAAAAGTGCTCATCATTGGAAAACGTTCTTCGGGGCGAAAACT
CTCAAGGATCTTACCGCTGTTGAGATCCAGTTCGATGTAACCCACTCGTGCACCCAACTGATCTTCAGCA
TCTTTTACTTTCACCAGCGTTTCTGGGTGAGCAAAAACAGGAAGGCAAAATGCCGCAAAAAAGGGAATAA
GGGCGACACGGAAATGTTGAATACTCATACTCTTCCTTTTTCAATATTATTGAAGCATTTATCAGGGTTA
TTGTCTCATGAGCGGATACATATTTGAATGTATTTAGAAAAATAAACAAATAGGGGTTCCGCGCACATTT
CCCCGAAAAGTG
Features (pLannotate 1.2.2; 21 found; start..end, strand, type, name):
      7..228     -  rep_origin     M13 ori (fragment) (sequence partly withheld): M13 bacteriophage origin of replication; arrow indicates direction of (+) strand synthesis
    228..515     +  CDS            tyr (fragment) (sequence partly withheld): TYRO_ORYLA - Also known as tyro. Experimental evidence at transcript level: Swiss-Prot protein existence level 2. This is a copper-containing oxidase that functions in the formation of pigments such as melanins and other polyphenolic compounds. From Oryzias latipes (Japanese rice fish) (Japanese killifish).
   1097..1117    +  protein_bind   attB4: mutant version of attB; core recombination site for the Gateway® BP reaction BP Clonase™
   2025..2041    -  promoter       copia promoter (fragment): strong promoter from the Drosophila transposable element copia (Sinclair et al., 1986)
   5093..5113    +  protein_bind   attB1: mutant version of attB; core recombination site for the Gateway® BP reaction BP Clonase™
   5123..5818    +  CDS            mKate2: mKate2 is a basic (constitutively fluorescent) red fluorescent protein published in 2009, derived from Entacmaea quadricolor. It is reported to be a rapidly-maturing monomer with moderate acid sensitivity.
   5820..5844    -  protein_bind   attB2: mutant version of attB; recombination site for the Gateway® BP reaction BP Clonase™
   5852..6496    +  CDS            RAB39A: RB39A_HUMAN - Also known as RAB39. Experimental evidence at protein level: Swiss-Prot protein existence level 1. Plays a role in the maturation and acidification of phagosomes that engulf pathogens, such as S.aureus and M.tuberculosis. Plays a role in vesicular trafficking. Plays a role in the fusion of phagosomes with lysosomes. Negatively regulates LPS-induced autophagosome formation in macrophages possibly by implicating PI3K (PubMed:24349490). May be involved in multiple neurite formation (By similarity). From Homo sapiens (Human).
   6517..6537    -  protein_bind   attB3: mutant version of attB; core recombination site for the Gateway® BP reaction BP Clonase™
   6541..6561    +  CDS            lacZα (fragment): LacZα fragment of β-galactosidase; lacZ fragment
   6577..6711    -  polyA_signal   SV40 poly(A) signal: SV40 polyadenylation signal
   6734..6817    -  CDS            large T antigen (fragment): large T antigen from SV40 (simian virus 40)
   7383..7423    -  misc_feature   MCS (fragment): pBluescript multiple cloning site
   7436..7454    -  promoter       T3 promoter: promoter for bacteriophage T3 RNA polymerase
   7499..7515    -  protein_bind   lac operator: The lac repressor binds to the lac operator to inhibit transcription in E. coli. This inhibition can be relieved by adding lactose or isopropyl-β-D-thiogalactopyranoside (IPTG). lac repressor encoded by lacI
   7523..7553    -  promoter       lac promoter: promoter for the E. coli lac operon
   7568..7589    -  protein_bind   CAP binding site: CAP binding activates transcription in the presence of cAMP. E. coli catabolite activator protein
   7602..7694    -  CDS            lacI (fragment): lac repressor; lacI; The lac repressor binds to the lac operator to inhibit transcription in E. coli. This inhibition can be relieved by adding lactose or isopropyl-β-D-thiogalactopyranoside (IPTG).
   7877..8465    -  rep_origin     ori: high-copy-number ColE1/pMB1/pBR322/pUC origin of replication
   8636..9496    -  CDS            AmpR: β-lactamase; bla; confers resistance to ampicillin, carbenicillin, and related antibiotics
   9497..9601    -  promoter       AmpR promoter: bla
