>Addgene plasmid #109643 | actc1b-mKate2-rab42b | addgene full sequence | sequence record 221255 | Addgene NGS Result
GCAAGTTTGTACAAAAAAGCAGGCTGCCACCATGGTGAGCGAGCTGATTAAGGAGAACATGCACATGAAG
CTGTACATGGAGGGCACCGTGAACAACCACCACTTCAAGTGCACATCCGAGGGCGAAGGCAAGCCCTACG
AGGGCACCCAGACCATGAGAATCAAGGCGGTCGAGGGCGGCCCTCTCCCCTTCGCCTTCGACATCCTGGC
TACCAGCTTCATGTACGGCAGCAAAACCTTCATCAACCACACCCAGGGCATCCCCGACTTCTTTAAGCAG
TCCTTCCCCGAGGGCTTCACATGGGAGAGAGTCACCACATACGAAGACGGGGGCGTGCTGACCGCTACCC
AGGACACCAGCCTCCAGGACGGCTGCCTCATCTACAACGTCAAGATCAGAGGGGTGAACTTCCCATCCAA
CGGCCCTGTGATGCAGAAGAAAACACTCGGCTGGGAGGCCTCCACCGAGACCCTGTACCCCGCTGACGGC
GGCCTGGAAGGCAGAGCCGACATGGCCCTGAAGCTCGTGGGCGGGGGCCACCTGATCTGCAACTTGAAGA
CCACATACAGATCCAAGAAACCCGCTAAGAACCTCAAGATGCCCGGCGTCTACTATGTGGACAGAAGACT
GGAAAGAATCAAGGAGGCCGACAAAGAGACCTACGTCGAGCAGCACGAGGTGGCTGTGGCCAGATACTGC
GACCTCCCTAGCAAACTGGGGCACAGAGACCCAGCTTTCTTGTACAAAGTGGTGGATCTCACATTGTGGC
AGTACCAGTTTCGGATCATCATGCTTGGAGACTCTACAGTTGGAAAGTCGTCCATGTTAAAGCGCTACAC
TGAGGACTTGTTTCTGGAATGCATCAATCAGACTGTCGGAGTGGACTTCTATGTACACTTCCTAGAGGTG
GAACCTGGGGTGAGGGTTAAACTGCAGTTTTGGGACACAGCTGGTCAAGAGAGGTTTAGGTCTGTGACTC
GATCCTACTACCGTAACTCTGTTGGAGGTCTCCTGGTGTTCGATCTGGGCAATCGCAAATCTTTTGAAAA
TGTGCGGGAATGGTACGCCGAAGTGTGTGAACGTGTGCATCCCTACACTGTGCTCTTCGTCCTGGTAGGA
CACAAGAGCGACCGCGTCAAAGGTGGAGAAAGAGCCGTGGACCGAACTGAAGCAGAAAAGTTGGCGAGCC
AGCTGGGAGCCCCTTACATCGAGGCCTCGGCCAAAACGGGTCACAATGTGAAAGAAGCCTTCGACCTCTT
GACCCGGCGGATTTATCAGGGCTTAAAAAGTGGTGAGATCCAGTTGCGCGAAGGGTGGGATGGCGTCAAA
AGCTCAGCGCCTACAGCCCAAACCCTCCAGAAGTTACAAAACACTGAATCTGCTGAGAAAAAGAGCTGTA
ACTGTTAACTATTACAACACGTGGCCAACTTTATTATACATAGTTGATAATTCACTGGCCGTCGTTTTAC
GGTACCATCGATGATGATCCAGACATGATAAGATACATTGATGAGTTTGGACAAACCACAACTAGAATGC
AGTGAAAAAAATGCTTTATTTGTGAAATTTGTGATGCTATTGCTTTATTTGTAACCATTATAAGCTGCAA
TAAACAAGTTAACAACAACAATTGCATTCATTTTATGTTTCAGGTTCAGGGGGAGGTGTGGGAGGTTTTT
TAAAGCAAGTAAAACCTCTACAAATGTGGTATGGCTGATTATGATCCTCTAGATCAGATCTGCGAAGATA
CGGCCACGGGTGCTCTTGATCCTGTGGCTGATTTTGGACTGTGCTGCTCGCAGCTGCTGATGAATCACAT
ACTTCCTCCATTTTCTTCCACTGATTGACTGTTATAATTTCCCTAATTTCCAGGTCAAGGTGCTGTGCAT
TGTGGTAATAGATGTGACATGACGTCACTTCCAAAGGACCAATGAACATGTCTGACCAATTTCATATAAT
GTGAAAACGATTTTCATAGGCAGAATAAATAACATTTAAATTAAACTGGGCATCAGCGCAATTCAATTGG
TTTGGTAATAGCAAGGGAAAATAGAATGAAGTGATCTCCAAAAAATAAGTACTTTTTGACTGTAAATAAA
ATTGTAAGGAGTAAAAAGTACTTTTTTTTCTAAAAAAATGTAATTAAGTAAAAGTAAAAGTATTGATTTT
TAATTGTACTCAAGTAAAGTAAAAATCCCCAAAAATAATACTTAAGTACAGTAATCAAGTAAAATTACTC
AAGTACTTTACACCTCTGGTTCTTGACCCCCTACCTTCAGCAAGCCCAGCAGATCCACTAGTTCTAGAGC
GGCCGCCACCGCGGTGGAGCTCCAGCTTTTGTTCCCTTTAGTGAGGGTTAATTGCGCGCTTGGCGTAATC
ATGGTCATAGCTGTTTCCTGTGTGAAATTGTTATCCGCTCACAATTCCACACAACATACGAGCCGGAAGC
ATAAAGTGTAAAGCCTGGGGTGCCTAATGAGTGAGCTAACTCACATTAATTGCGTTGCGCTCACTGCCCG
CTTTCCAGTCGGGAAACCTGTCGTGCCAGCTGCATTAATGAATCGGCCAACGCGCGGGGAGAGGCGGTTT
GCGTATTGGGCGCTCTTCCGCTTCCTCGCTCACTGACTCGCTGCGCTCGGTCGTTCGGCTGCGGCGAGCG
GTATCAGCTCACTCAAAGGCGGTAATACGGTTATCCACAGAATCAGGGGATAACGCAGGAAAGAACATGT
GAGCAAAAGGCCAGCAAAAGGCCAGGAACCGTAAAAAGGCCGCGTTGCTGGCGTTTTTCCATAGGCTCCG
CCCCCCTGACGAGCATCACAAAAATCGACGCTCAAGTCAGAGGTGGCGAAACCCGACAGGACTATAAAGA
TACCAGGCGTTTCCCCCTGGAAGCTCCCTCGTGCGCTCTCCTGTTCCGACCCTGCCGCTTACCGGATACC
TGTCCGCCTTTCTCCCTTCGGGAAGCGTGGCGCTTTCTCATAGCTCACGCTGTAGGTATCTCAGTTCGGT
GTAGGTCGTTCGCTCCAAGCTGGGCTGTGTGCACGAACCCCCCGTTCAGCCCGACCGCTGCGCCTTATCC
GGTAACTATCGTCTTGAGTCCAACCCGGTAAGACACGACTTATCGCCACTGGCAGCAGCCACTGGTAACA
GGATTAGCAGAGCGAGGTATGTAGGCGGTGCTACAGAGTTCTTGAAGTGGTGGCCTAACTACGGCTACAC
TAGAAGAACAGTATTTGGTATCTGCGCTCTGCTGAAGCCAGTTACCTTCGGAAAAAGAGTTGGTAGCTCT
TGATCCGGCAAACAAACCACCGCTGGTAGCGGTGGTTTTTTTGTTTGCAAGCAGCAGATTACGCGCAGAA
AAAAAGGATCTCAAGAAGATCCTTTGATCTTTTCTACGGGGTCTGACGCTCAGTGGAACGAAAACTCACG
TTAAGGCATTTTGGTCATGAGATTATCAAAAAGGATCTTCACCTAGATCCTTTTAAATTAAAAATGAAGT
TTTAAATCAATCTAAAGTATATATGAGTAAACTTGGTCTGACAGTTACCAATGCTTAATCAGTGAGGCAC
CTATCTCAGCGATCTGTCTATTTCGTTCATCCATAGTTGCCTGACTCCCCGTCGTGTAGATAACTACGAT
ACGGGAGGGCTTACCATCTGGCCCCAGTGCTGCAATGATACCGCGAGACCCACGCTCACCGGCTCCAGAT
TTATCAGCAATAAACCAGCCAGCCGGAAGGGCCGAGCGCAGAAGTGGTCCTGCAACTTTATCCGCCTCCA
TCCAGTCTATTAATTGTTGCCGGGAAGCTAGAGTAAGTAGTTCGCCAGTTAATAGTTTGCGCAACGTTGT
TGCCATTGCTACAGGCATCGTGGTGTCACGCTCGTCGTTTGGTATGGCTTCATTCAGCTCCGGTTCCCAA
CGATCAAGGCGAGTTACATGATCCCCCATGTTGTGCAAAAAAGCGGTTAGCTCCTTCGGTCCTCCGATCG
TTGTCAGAAGTAAGTTGGCCGCAGTGTTATCACTCATGGTTATGGCAGCACTGCATAATTCTCTTACTGT
CATGCCATCCGTAAGATGCTTTTCTGTGACTGGTGAGTACTCAACCAAGTCATTCTGAGAATAGTGTATG
CGGCGACCGAGTTGCTCTTGCCCGGCGTCAATACGGGATAATACCGCGCCACATAGCAGAACTTTAAAAG
TGCTCATCATTGGAAAACGTTCTTCGGGGCGAAAACTCTCAAGGATCTTACCGCTGTTGAGATCCAGTTC
GATGTAACCCACTCGTGCACCCAACTGATCTTCAGCATCTTTTACTTTCACCAGCGTTTCTGGGTGAGCA
AAAACAGGAAGGCAAAATGCCGCAAAAAAGGGAATAAGGGCGACACGGAAATGTTGAATACTCATACTCT
TCCTTTTTCAATATTATTGAAGCATTTATCAGGGTTATTGTCTCATGAGCGGATACATATTTGAATGTAT
TTAGAAAAATAAACAAATAGGGGTTCCGCGCACATTTCCCCGAAAAGTGCCACCTAAATTGTAAGCGTTA
ATATTTTGTTAAAATTCGCGTTAAATTTTTGTTAAATCAGCTCATTTTTTAACCAATAGGCCGAAATCGG
CAAAATCCCTTATAAATCAAAAGAATAGACCGAGATAGGGT
[37 nt withheld, positions 4662-4698]
AAAGAACGTGGACTCCAACGTCAAAGG
[32 nt withheld, positions 4726-4757]
GCTGGCTAAGAACTCATCAGCCTCCCCGGTCCATCTACCCACGTACCAATGCACCAATTGGCCACAATGA
CGGCTACTACATGGTGCCATTCCTTCCTCTTTATAGGAATGGAGACTACCTCCTGTCCAACAATGCTCTT
GGATACGAGTACGCCTACCTGTTGGACCCAGGTCATTGCACAACACCAGAAATGCCCTCTGATCTGCAAA
AGACGTGAATATCTGTTCAGACACCCATATCCACTCTGTTCCACACAGGTCAGAGGTTTGTCCAGGAGTT
CTTGACAGAGGTGTAAAAAGTACTCAAAAATTTTACTCAAGTGAAAGTACAAGTACTTAGGGAAAATTTT
ACTCAATTAAAAGTAAAAGTATCTGGCTAGAATCTTACTTGAGTAAAAGTAAAAAAGTACTCCATTAAAA
TTGTACTTGAGTATTAAGGAAGTAAAAGTAAAAGCAAGAAAGAAAACTAGAGATTCTTGTTTAAGCTTTT
AATCTCAAAAAACATTAAATGAAATGCATACAAGGTTTTATCCTGCTTTAGAACTGTTTGTATTTAATTA
TCAAACTATAAGACAGACAATCTAATGCCAGTACACGCTACTCAAAGTTGTAAAACCTCAGATTTAACTT
CAGTAGAAGCTGATTCTCAAAATTGTTAGTGTCAAGCCTAGCTCTTTTGGGGCTGAAAAGCAATCCTGCA
GTGCTGAAAAGCCTCTCACAGGCAGCCGATGCGGGAAGAGGTGTATTAGTCTTGATAGAGAGGCTGCAAA
TAGCAGGAAACGTGAGCAGAGACTCCCTGGTGTCTGAAACACAGGCCAGATGGGCCCTCGAGCAGGAAAC
AGCTATGACCATGATTACGCCAAGCTATCAACTTTGTATAGAAAAGTTGGCACGCGCAGATTCCGTGTGG
GCCTGGTAATATCTTACCATTTTAAGCTATTTTAAGATTAGGGAAAAAAATTAAATAAAACTACTTTAAA
ATTACTTTCCTTAAAAAGCAACATATTTATTTAGTTTTTGTTTAACTGGCTCAAGATTGTAATATTTTAC
TTTTACATGTTTTTTTAAGTACCTAAATGTGTTCAAAAGTAAAGTATGTTATTGTTTTTTTTTTTTAATG
TTAGCTAAGCTTTAAATTGTAATATATTACTTTTAAAAGTGACTTTTTAAAAATGTAAATAAAAAAGTAA
CTATAAATGTGTAATGCATGTTATTTCTGTGGGTTTTTAATTTTCATCTCAACTGGGCTTACAATTTTAA
CATAATAAAAATCAAATCAAATCAAATCAGGCCCTTATTTGTCACATACACTCTTGTATACTGAAATAAA
CTAAATGTTGAGAAAAATTTAAATACACCAAAATAACGCATACCTTTTTTGTAATTACCTAAGTAAAACA
TTTAGTTCCTTTTTTAAGTGACTCAAGATTGTAATCTATTAATTGTAAAAGATAAAACTAGTGATCAATC
TGACGTGCTTCTATGCAGCCTGTGAGATTAATTGTGATGTTTAATTATTAAACAATTTAAATGGATCAAA
CATTTCACATGTGCTTATTGTGTCCAACAAAACCAGCAGAAGCACTTAAAAATATTGCATGACAACATGA
GTTTTTAATGTAAATTATATATACTTCCTAAACGAAGTTAATCATATTTCTAAAATAATAATGTCATTGA
AATATTTAAATAAATGATAAGCTTTAGTTGATTCAACATAAAATTGAAAGCAATAAGGACTTTTTTTTTT
TACAGCGGTGAAGCAAAAGCATGTAATAATCATATAATATAATAAATAAATAAATAAATAATGGCTCTTG
GTGCAAATATGAACACTTTAAATAAATATAGAATAAATATGATCAATAAGTCATAACGATGTGTTTTATG
TTGATTATAATTTAAACATGTTTCTAACGCAAGTTTTAAAAACTGTTTTAAAGTATTATTTTAAGTTATA
AGATCAATTTGACTCAACATTTTGTAGTGAAAATATGTTGTGTAAAATTAATATAATATACACTATAAAA
ATGCAGGGTTCCACACAATACATTAATGTTGTCCCAACACAAATCGATTAAGTTAACAAATATATGTGGA
TTGAACATAAAAAATTAAGTTGTCCCAATGAAATCTCAAGAATTGTGTTGTTTCAGCTCATTTTAAATAA
GTAGTTTTAACAAGTAAAAAATAACATATTTTTGAGTGTGTATATATATATATTACAAAATATAATAATA
TAAAATGTAAAAGATATAAACCATGCTACATATATTTAAGAGCTATTTTGCACATTACTTTTTTGCAAGC
CATTTTAGTGTTTTTTTTACAAATATATATTAGCTAAATATACAATATCTTAAATATACAATTAATCAGA
CATGCAATTAATGCATTTAACCTACATAAAAATACATGATCAACATATGTTTTATGCTGATTACAACTAA
ATCAAACGTAATGAAATTAATTTATAAAAGCGATTTAAATATGTCAATATTTTAAGTTAAAATCACTTGA
AACCTACTATAAATGAACTTAAATTAAAAAAATCTCCTTTAATTCCAATGCAACAGTGTTGTTTTTTCAG
CTGAGGACCCCCGGTGCAGATGGTTGGCCCCCGGCCCGCTATTCTAAGGAAGCCTTTCTTAATTTTAGGG
CGGCGCTGCATGCGCTCAGATCAGATTCACGGGTGGAGAGGGTTATTTTCTCTTTTTTATTTTTTCTTGC
CTGCTCATATTTGGGCCTGTGTGAACCCCAGGCTCCGCCTCGGCCCCCAGGAGCCGCTCTTATTTAAAGG
GGATCCTCGCCTTCAGTCTTCGTCCCAGTGGAAGCATCAGTCTTGTGATAACAACTTGGTGAGTCCTACA
GACCAGCGCTCGACTCTAGGCTTTAAATGCATTGATTTCTCTGGATTAGCTACCGGGAGAGTTTTAACTT
TGCTTATTAGTCTTGTGCTCGAACTGCTAGGTTTAAAGAGTGTTTTCTCTAATGCATGCATGAAGCGACA
GCTGAAAACCAGAAATAGAGCGTTTGTCCTCCTGTTAAACTCTAGCCTTTCTTTGGCATTTGTCAGTCCG
AGTCTTCAGCTGCCGGCAGGAGATTGGGTTTCAGTAACACTTGCTGAGCACAAACTACACGTGCTTTCTT
CAGATTTAATTCATTATTAATCATTCTAGATTTAAATGATGTTCTTACTCATTGCTGATTATTTTAGCCT
TGCGGAGCAGATTAAATGAGCACGTGTTTCATTAAGATTGATTTAAATATAATTAATATTTCACCACTGT
AGTTTTAAAATTGCCTTCTAAGTCATGGTTGATTTTTAATAGGTATCGGCTCTAATTAGATTACTATTTT
GGTTTTTAAATGTTATTTCTATTTCATTTGTAGGCTCGTTTTTAATGTGATTTTATTAGATTCTAGTTTT
AAAATCATCTCTTAGCCTTAATGAGCAGACTGAATGAACATGTTTCATTAAGATTAACTTCATTATAATG
AATTATTTAATCATTCTAGTGGGTTATAAATCAGCTCTATTTAAATTAATTGTCGTGTTTATTTCTATTT
AATTTTTGATTATTTTTTCAGGGTCGTTTTTATGTGATTTTTTCCCGTTTCTAATTTTAAACTAATTGTT
TGATTTTTATATGATTCGACTCTTTTTAAATGAATTGTTTTGCTTTTTTTATTGAGCATATATATATTAT
ACAATTTCAATCAACAATTGTTGTGCTTTTTAAATGTTGTTTCTATTTCATTTCTAGGGTCGATTTTATT
CGATTCTAGTTTTAAAATCGTGATTTTTAACTTCTAACCTTACTGAGCAGACTGAATGAACATGTTTCAT
CAAGATTAACTTCATTATAGTTAATTATTGAATCGTGCTAGTGGTTTATAAATCAGCTCTATTTAAATTA
ATCATCATCATTATTTCTATTTAATTTTTATTATTTCTTTAGGATTATTTTTATGTGATTTTTTTCACGT
TCTAGTTTTAAACTCAATGCTCATTACTGCTCACCCTTGCTGAGCAGTCTTTCGTTAAGATTAAATTAAT
TAATAACCATTCTAGTTTTAAAACAGTGTCTTAAGGCATAGCTGATATTTTACAAGTTTACTATTTAATA
TATCTCCTTTCTTTTTTTAGGGTCGATTTCATCTGATTTGATTAATTTTTATTATCTTCACTAAGCTTTT
TGTTCTAGGTTTTATTCTCAGTATTATTACTGTTATATTTGAACTGAATTTCTCCTCATAGTTTATTCAT
TTTATTTATTTATTTTTTGTTTATTCGCTATTTTGTATTTTAGTTTTTAATTAGAAATTTTATTAGAATC
GTTTTGAACTAGTTTTTATGCACTCTAACATTAATATTAAATCATAACTATTATTTTTATTATAATTTAT
TTGTGTTTATCTTTTTGTGTAGCTTTCATGTGTTTTTATTTTAGTTTTATTATGTTTGCATTGAATTTTT
TGGACTAGTTTATATAACGATATACAGAAAAGCCATGACAACAAATGTTTTTATAATACCTATTAAGTAT
AAGCTAATCAGATTTCCACTATTCTGTTCAAAGTTAACATTATTAGCCATTCTGATGGATCATTTGACAT
TTGTCATATGTCTTTATGAACACTGCTCTTTCAGATGCCACTTTTAAAGCTGTTTTTTACAGTAAATGAA
CGTTTATTATTATGACATTATTTCCTAAGGCCTCTAGAGTACAGCAGGATGTGGCGTGTGCATTACCGTG
TAATTATGCTGACTGTAAATGTGCATTTATAGACTGTCAGCATGTCTGACTGTGCGCTGTTGTGATTGGT
CCTGCACAGACCAAG
Features (pLannotate 1.2.2; 21 found; start..end, strand, type, name):
      2..22      +  protein_bind   attB1: mutant version of attB; core recombination site for the Gateway® BP reaction BP Clonase™
     32..727     +  CDS            mKate2: mKate2 is a basic (constitutively fluorescent) red fluorescent protein published in 2009, derived from Entacmaea quadricolor. It is reported to be a rapidly-maturing monomer with moderate acid sensitivity.
    729..753     -  protein_bind   attB2: mutant version of attB; recombination site for the Gateway® BP reaction BP Clonase™
    761..1405    +  CDS            RAB39A: RB39A_HUMAN - Also known as RAB39. Experimental evidence at protein level: Swiss-Prot protein existence level 1. Plays a role in the maturation and acidification of phagosomes that engulf pathogens, such as S.aureus and M.tuberculosis. Plays a role in vesicular trafficking. Plays a role in the fusion of phagosomes with lysosomes. Negatively regulates LPS-induced autophagosome formation in macrophages possibly by implicating PI3K (PubMed:24349490). May be involved in multiple neurite formation (By similarity). From Homo sapiens (Human).
   1426..1446    -  protein_bind   attB3: mutant version of attB; core recombination site for the Gateway® BP reaction BP Clonase™
   1450..1470    +  CDS            lacZα (fragment): LacZα fragment of β-galactosidase; lacZ fragment
   1486..1620    -  polyA_signal   SV40 poly(A) signal: SV40 polyadenylation signal
   1643..1726    -  CDS            large T antigen (fragment): large T antigen from SV40 (simian virus 40)
   2292..2332    -  misc_feature   MCS (fragment): pBluescript multiple cloning site
   2345..2363    -  promoter       T3 promoter: promoter for bacteriophage T3 RNA polymerase
   2408..2424    -  protein_bind   lac operator: The lac repressor binds to the lac operator to inhibit transcription in E. coli. This inhibition can be relieved by adding lactose or isopropyl-β-D-thiogalactopyranoside (IPTG). lac repressor encoded by lacI
   2432..2462    -  promoter       lac promoter: promoter for the E. coli lac operon
   2477..2498    -  protein_bind   CAP binding site: CAP binding activates transcription in the presence of cAMP. E. coli catabolite activator protein
   2511..2603    -  CDS            lacI (fragment): lac repressor; lacI; The lac repressor binds to the lac operator to inhibit transcription in E. coli. This inhibition can be relieved by adding lactose or isopropyl-β-D-thiogalactopyranoside (IPTG).
   2786..3374    -  rep_origin     ori: high-copy-number ColE1/pMB1/pBR322/pUC origin of replication
   3545..4405    -  CDS            AmpR: β-lactamase; bla; confers resistance to ampicillin, carbenicillin, and related antibiotics
   4406..4510    -  promoter       AmpR promoter: bla
   4536..4757    -  rep_origin     M13 ori (fragment) (sequence partly withheld): M13 bacteriophage origin of replication; arrow indicates direction of (+) strand synthesis
   4757..5044    +  CDS            tyr (fragment) (sequence partly withheld): TYRO_ORYLA - Also known as tyro. Experimental evidence at transcript level: Swiss-Prot protein existence level 2. This is a copper-containing oxidase that functions in the formation of pigments such as melanins and other polyphenolic compounds. From Oryzias latipes (Japanese rice fish) (Japanese killifish).
   5626..5646    +  protein_bind   attB4: mutant version of attB; core recombination site for the Gateway® BP reaction BP Clonase™
   6547..6563    -  promoter       copia promoter (fragment): strong promoter from the Drosophila transposable element copia (Sinclair et al., 1986)
