[The description below was written by a language model from this plasmid's Addgene catalogue record and pLannotate feature annotations shown in this document.]
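Description:
actc1b-mKate2-rab42b is a zebrafish expression plasmid of about 9.6 kb, made by Gateway recombination into the destination vector pDEST-actc1b-mKate2-ccdb. It is designed to express a red fluorescent fusion of the small GTPase rab42b specifically in muscle. In bacteria it is maintained by a high-copy ColE1/pUC-type origin and selected with ampicillin through the AmpR (β-lactamase) cassette. Remnants of a pBluescript-type backbone are also present, including an M13 ori fragment, lac promoter/operator elements, a T3 promoter and part of the multiple cloning site.

The expression cassette has a multisite Gateway layout. An attB4 site is followed by roughly 4 kb of sequence that the automated annotation leaves essentially unlabelled apart from a short, probably spurious "copia promoter" match. From the plasmid name and stated purpose, this region presumably holds the zebrafish actc1b muscle actin promoter, though it is not annotated as such. Next come attB1, the mKate2 coding sequence, attB2, the insert, attB3 and an SV40 polyadenylation signal, so mKate2 sits at the N terminus of the Rab protein across the attB2 linker. The insert ORF is labelled as human RAB39A, but this is a homology-based call; the catalogue identifies it as zebrafish rab42b (zgc:112009). The medaka tyrosinase fragment hit next to the M13 ori is typical of Tol2 transposon arm sequence, but the record does not explicitly state that the vector is Tol2-based.

The depositor and sequencing-derived records differ slightly in length and start point but carry the same features in the same order. The associated publication describes an in vivo cell biological screen on T-tubule formation, which fits use of this construct to image Rab localisation in live zebrafish muscle fibres.
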