Addgene plasmid #109643: actc1b-mKate2-rab42b
Purpose: Muscle specific zebrafish expression of mKate2 fused to rab42b
Depositing lab: Rob Parton. Depositing organization: University of Queensland, Institute for Molecular Bioscience. Publication: In vivo cell biological screening identifies an endocytic capture mechanism for T-tubule formation. Hall TE, Martel N, Ariotti N, Xiong Z, Lo HP, Ferguson C, Rae J, Lim YW, Parton RG. Nat Commun. 2020 Jul 24;11(1):3711. doi: 10.1038/s41467-020-17486-w. PubMed 32709891.
Backbone
  Vector backbone: pDEST-actc1b-mKate2-ccdb
  Vector type: Zebrafish plasmids
Growth in bacteria
  Bacterial resistance: Ampicillin, 100 μg/mL
  Growth temperature: 37°C
  Growth strain: DH5alpha
  Copy number: High Copy
Gene/Insert
  Gene/Insert name: rab42b
  Species: D. rerio (zebrafish)
  Entrez Gene: rab42b (a.k.a. zgc:112009)
  Tag / fusion protein: mKate2 (N terminal on insert)
  Cloning method: Gateway Cloning
Terms and licenses: Academic/Nonprofit Terms; Industry Terms: Not Available to Industry
How to cite: actc1b-mKate2-rab42b was a gift from Rob Parton (Addgene plasmid # 109643 ; http://n2t.net/addgene:109643 ; RRID:Addgene_109643)
